Addgene plasmid #68054: pcDNA3.1dsLuc2CP
Purpose: expresses destabilized Firefly Luciferase
Depositing lab: Christopher Sullivan. Depositing organization: University of Texas at Austin. Publication: Evolutionarily conserved function of a viral microRNA. Seo GJ, Fink LH, O'Hara B, Atwood WJ, Sullivan CS. J Virol. 2008 Oct;82(20):9823-8. doi: 10.1128/JVI.01144-08. Epub 2008 Aug 6. PubMed 18684810.
Backbone
  Vector backbone: pcDNA3.1+
  Backbone size w/o insert (bp): 5428
  Modifications to backbone: neomycin resistance replaced with puromycin resistance.
  Vector type: Mammalian Expression
  Selectable markers: Puromycin
Growth in bacteria
  Bacterial resistance: Ampicillin, 100 μg/mL
  Growth temperature: 37°C
  Growth strain: DH5alpha
  Copy number: High Copy
Gene/Insert
  Gene/Insert name: Firefly luciferase
  Promoter: CMV
  Cloning method: Restriction Enzyme; 5′ cloning site Kpn1 (not destroyed); 3′ cloning site Xho1 (not destroyed)
  Sequencing primers: 5′ CMV-F; 3′ BGH-R
Terms and licenses: Academic/Nonprofit Terms; Industry Terms: Not Available to Industry
How to cite: pcDNA3.1dsLuc2CP was a gift from Christopher Sullivan (Addgene plasmid # 68054 ; http://n2t.net/addgene:68054 ; RRID:Addgene_68054)
