[The description below was written by a language model from this plasmid's Addgene catalogue record.]
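Description:
pcDNA3.1dsLuc2CP is a mammalian expression plasmid built on the pcDNA3.1+ backbone and designed to express a destabilized form of firefly luciferase. It is maintained in E. coli as a high-copy plasmid under ampicillin selection. The backbone has been modified so that the neomycin resistance marker normally present in pcDNA3.1+ is replaced with a puromycin resistance gene, allowing transfected mammalian cells to be selected or enriched with puromycin.

The firefly luciferase insert was placed in the multiple cloning site between KpnI and XhoI, both of which remain intact, so the reporter can be excised or sequences can be added next to it. Transcription is driven by the strong constitutive CMV promoter. The use of a BGH reverse sequencing primer is consistent with the bovine growth hormone polyadenylation region that lies downstream of the cloning site in this backbone. The name suggests a luc2-type luciferase carrying protein degradation sequences such as the CL1 and PEST motifs, but the record states only that the enzyme is destabilized and does not specify the elements responsible. No feature table is provided, so finer details of the construct cannot be confirmed.

Destabilized luciferases turn over quickly, so the luminescent signal follows changes in expression more closely than a stable reporter, which accumulates and masks decreases. This makes the plasmid suited to reporter assays that measure repression or dynamic regulation. The associated publication concerns viral microRNA function, which fits use as a parental reporter for post-transcriptional regulation, although the record does not describe that application explicitly.
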