>Addgene plasmid #68054 | pcDNA3.1dsLuc2CP | addgene partial sequence | sequence record 121444 | CMV-F 5'-CGCAAATGGGCGGTAGGCGTG-3'
AGCTCTCTGGCTAACTAGAGAACCCACTGCTTACTGGCTTATCGAAATTAATACGACTCACTATAGGGAG
ACCCAAGCTGGCTAGCGTTTAAACTTAAGCTTGGTACCATGGAAGATGCCAAAAACATTAAGAAGGGCCC
AGCGCCATTCTACCCACTCGAAGACGGGACCGCCGGCGAGCAGCTGCACAAAGCCATGAAGCGCTACGCC
CTGGTGCCCGGCACCATCGCCTTTACCGACGCACATATCGAGGTGGACATTACCTACGCCGAGTACTTCG
AGATGAGCGTTCGGCTGGCAGAAGCTATGAAGCGCTATGGGCTGAATACAAACCATCGGATCGTGGTGTG
CAGCGAGAATAGCTTGCAGTTCTTCATGCCCGTGTTGGGTGCCCTGTTCATCGGTGTGGCTGTGGCCCCA
GCTAACGACATCTACAACGAGCGCGAGCTGCTGAACAGCATGGGCATCAGCCAGCCCACCGTCGTATTCG
TGAGCAAGAAAGGGCTGCAAAAGATCCTCAACGTGCAAAAGAAGCTACCGATCATACAAAAGATCATCAT
CATGGATAGCAAGACCGACTACCAGGGCTTCCAAAGCATGTACACCTTCGTGACTTCCCATTTGCCACCC
GGCTTCAACGAGTACGACTTCGTGCCCGAGAGCTTCGACCGGGACAAAACCATCGCCCTGATCATGAACA
GTAGTGGCAGTACCGGATTGCCCAAGGGCGTAGCCCTACCGCACCGCACCGCTTGTGTCCGATTCAGTCA
TGCCCGCGACCCCATCTTCGGCAACCAGATCATCCCCGACACCGCTATCCTCAGCGTGGTGCCATTTCAC
CACGGCTTCGGCATGTTCACCACGCTGGGCTACTTGATCTGCGGCTTTCGGGTCGTGCTCATGTACCGCT
TCGAGG
