>Addgene plasmid #68054 | pcDNA3.1dsLuc2CP | addgene partial sequence | sequence record 121447 | SV40pro-F 5'-TATTTATGCAGAGGCCGAGG-3'
AGTAGTGAGGAGGCTTTTTTGGAGGCCTAGGCTTTTGCAAAAAGCTCCCGGGGCCGCCACCATGACCGAG
TACAAGCCCACGGTGCGCCTCGCCACCCGCGACGACGTCCCCCGGGCCGTACGCACCCTCGCCGCCGCGT
TCGCCGACTACCCCGCCACGCGCCACACCGTCGACCCGGACCGCCACATCGAGCGGGTCACCGAGCTGCA
AGAACTCTTCCTCACGCGCGTCGGGCTCGACATCGGCAAGGTGTGGGTCGCGGACGACGGCGCCGCGGTG
GCGGTCTGGACCACGCCGGAGAGCGTCGAAGCGGGGGCGGTGTTCGCCGAGATCGGCCCGCGCATGGCCG
AGTTGAGCGGTTCCCGGCTGGCCGCGCAGCAACAGATGGAAGGCCTCCTGGCGCCGCACCGGCCCAAGGA
GCCCGCGTGGTTCCTGGCCACCGTCGGCGTCTCGCCCGACCACCAGGGCAAGGGTCTGGGCAGCGCCGTC
GTGCTCCCCGGAGTGGAGGCGGCCGAGCGCGCCGGGGTGCCCGCCTTCCTGGAGACCTCCGCGCCCCGCA
ACCTCCCCTTCTACGAGCGGCTCGGCTTCACCGTCACCGCCGACGTCGAGGTGCCCGAAGGACCGCGCAC
CTGGTGCATGACCCGCAAGCCCGGTGCCTGATTCGAAATGACCGACCAAGCGACGCCCAACCTGCCATCA
CGAGATTTCGATTCCACCGCCGCCTTCTATGAAAGGTTGGGCTTCGGAATCGTTTTCCGGGACGCCGGCT
GGATGATCCTCCAGCGCGGGGATCTCATGCTGGAGTTCTTCGCCCACCCCAACTTGTTTATTGCAGCTTA
TAATGGTTACAAATAAAGCAATAGCA
